Addgene plasmid #173858: pT2Aneo-mRFP-FKBP-mSos1-linkercat
Purpose: Encoding a part of the rapamycin-induced Ras activation system.
Depositing lab: Michiyuki Matsuda. Depositing organization: Kyoto University, Graduate School of Biostudies. Publication: Redundant roles of EGFR ligands in the ERK activation waves during collective cell migration. Lin S, Hirayama D, Maryu G, Matsuda K, Hino N, Deguchi E, Aoki K, Iwamoto R, Terai K, Matsuda M. Life Sci Alliance. 2021 Oct 19;5(1). pii: 5/1/e202101206. doi: 10.26508/lsa.202101206. Print 2022 Jan. PubMed 34667080.
Backbone
  Vector backbone: pT2Aneo
  Backbone size w/o insert (bp): 6700
  Total vector size (bp): 9300
  Vector type: Mammalian Expression
  Selectable markers: Neomycin (select with G418)
Growth in bacteria
  Bacterial resistance: Ampicillin, 100 μg/mL
  Growth temperature: 37°C
  Growth strain: DH5alpha
  Copy number: Unknown
Gene/Insert
  Gene/Insert name: mRFP-FKBP-mSos1-linkercat
  Species: Synthetic
  Insert size (bp): 2500
Terms and licenses: Academic/Nonprofit Terms; Industry Terms: Not Available to Industry
How to cite: pT2Aneo-mRFP-FKBP-mSos1-linkercat was a gift from Michiyuki Matsuda (Addgene plasmid # 173858 ; http://n2t.net/addgene:173858 ; RRID:Addgene_173858)
