[The description below was written by a language model from this plasmid's Addgene catalogue record and pLannotate feature annotations shown in this document.]
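Description:
pT2Aneo-mRFP-FKBP-mSos1-linkercat is a mammalian expression plasmid of about 9.3 kb built on the pT2Aneo backbone. It is propagated in E. coli through a high-copy ColE1/pUC origin with ampicillin resistance (bla). It also retains pBluescript-type remnants: an f1 phage origin, lac promoter/operator and lacZα fragments, and flanking T3 and T7 promoters. The backbone name suggests a Tol2 transposon-type vector, but no transposon arms are annotated in the feature table and the record does not state the delivery route.

The payload is a single bicistronic unit driven by a CAG-type promoter, made up of the CMV enhancer, the chicken β-actin promoter and a chimeric β-actin/β-globin intron. The first cistron is a synthetic fusion of roughly 2.5 kb. It consists of the monomeric red fluorescent protein mRFP1, an FKBP12 domain, and a fragment of mouse Sos1, the Ras guanine nucleotide exchange factor, which the construct name describes as the linker and catalytic region. The automated annotation matches the FKBP12 domain to the F36V DmrB variant, but the catalogue entry calls it simply FKBP. An EMCV IRES then drives translation of neo from the same transcript, so G418 selection enriches for cells expressing the fusion. An SV40 poly(A) signal lies downstream but is annotated on the opposite strand, so the terminating element is not clear from the table.

The stated purpose is to supply one part of a rapamycin-induced Ras activation system. In such chemically induced dimerization designs, rapamycin bridges FKBP to an FRB-tagged partner, usually anchored at the membrane and encoded on a separate construct. This would recruit the Sos1 catalytic fragment to Ras and trigger downstream ERK signalling, with mRFP reporting expression and relocalization. The partner component is not described in this record.
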