Features (pLannotate 1.2.2; 22 found; start..end, strand, type, name):
     20..124     +  promoter       AmpR promoter: bla
    125..985     +  CDS            AmpR: β-lactamase; bla; confers resistance to ampicillin, carbenicillin, and related antibiotics
   1156..1744    +  rep_origin     ori: high-copy-number ColE1/pMB1/pBR322/pUC origin of replication
   1927..2019    +  CDS            lacI (fragment): lac repressor; lacI; The lac repressor binds to the lac operator to inhibit transcription in E. coli. This inhibition can be relieved by adding lactose or isopropyl-β-D-thiogalactopyranoside (IPTG).
   2032..2053    +  protein_bind   CAP binding site: CAP binding activates transcription in the presence of cAMP. E. coli catabolite activator protein
   2068..2098    +  promoter       lac promoter: promoter for the E. coli lac operon
   2106..2122    +  protein_bind   lac operator: The lac repressor binds to the lac operator to inhibit transcription in E. coli. This inhibition can be relieved by adding lactose or isopropyl-β-D-thiogalactopyranoside (IPTG). lac repressor encoded by lacI
   2167..2185    +  promoter       T3 promoter: promoter for bacteriophage T3 RNA polymerase
   2463..2842    +  enhancer       CMV enhancer: human cytomegalovirus immediate early enhancer
   2844..3121    +  promoter       chicken β-actin promoter: No description available
   3122..4138    +  intron         chimeric intron: chimera between introns from chicken β-actin and rabbit β-globin
   4205..4879    +  CDS            mRFP1: mRFP1 is a basic (constitutively fluorescent) red fluorescent protein published in 2002, derived from Discosoma sp.. It is reported to be a somewhat slowly-maturing monomer with low acid sensitivity.
   4907..5227    +  CDS            DmrB: F36V mutant of FK506-binding protein FKBP12 binds synthetic ligands that do not bind wild-type FKBP
   5294..6709    +  CDS            Sos1 (fragment): SOS1_MOUSE - Experimental evidence at protein level: Swiss-Prot protein existence level 1. Promotes the exchange of Ras-bound GDP by GTP. Probably by promoting Ras activation, regulates phosphorylation of MAP kinase MAPK3 in response to EGF (By similarity). Catalytic component of a trimeric complex that participates in transduction of signals from Ras to Rac by promoting the Rac-specific guanine nucleotide exchange factor (GEF) activity (PubMed:10499589, PubMed:11524436). From Mus musculus (Mouse).
   6785..7346    +  misc_feature   IRES: internal ribosome entry site (IRES) of the encephalomyocarditis virus (EMCV)
   7349..8140    +  CDS            neo: KKA2_KLEPN - Also known as kan, nptII. Experimental evidence at protein level: Swiss-Prot protein existence level 1. Resistance to kanamycin, neomycin, paromomycin, ribostamycin, butirosin and gentamicin B. From Klebsiella pneumoniae.
   8179..8201    -  misc_feature   MCS (fragment): pBluescript multiple cloning site
   8221..8355    -  polyA_signal   SV40 poly(A) signal: SV40 polyadenylation signal
   8378..8461    -  CDS            large T antigen (fragment): large T antigen from SV40 (simian virus 40)
   8682..8700    -  promoter       T7 promoter: promoter for bacteriophage T7 RNA polymerase
   8708..8863    +  CDS            lacZα (fragment): LacZα fragment of β-galactosidase; lacZ fragment
   8868..9322    +  rep_origin     f1 ori (sequence partly withheld): f1 bacteriophage origin of replication; arrow indicates direction of (+) strand synthesis
>Addgene plasmid #173858 | pT2Aneo-mRFP-FKBP-mSos1-linkercat | addgene full sequence | sequence record 352170 | Addgene NGS Result
CACTTTTCGGGGAAATGTGCGCGGAACCCCTATTTGTTTATTTTTCTAAATACATTCAAATATGTATCCG
CTCATGAGACAATAACCCTGATAAATGCTTCAATAATATTGAAAAAGGAAGAGTATGAGTATTCAACATT
TCCGTGTCGCCCTTATTCCCTTTTTTGCGGCATTTTGCCTTCCTGTTTTTGCTCACCCAGAAACGCTGGT
GAAAGTAAAAGATGCTGAAGATCAGTTGGGTGCACGAGTGGGTTACATCGAACTGGATCTCAACAGCGGT
AAGATCCTTGAGAGTTTTCGCCCCGAAGAACGTTTTCCAATGATGAGCACTTTTAAAGTTCTGCTATGTG
GCGCGGTATTATCCCGTATTGACGCCGGGCAAGAGCAACTCGGTCGCCGCATACACTATTCTCAGAATGA
CTTGGTTGAGTACTCACCAGTCACAGAAAAGCATCTTACGGATGGCATGACAGTAAGAGAATTATGCAGT
GCTGCCATAACCATGAGTGATAACACTGCGGCCAACTTACTTCTGACAACGATCGGAGGACCGAAGGAGC
TAACCGCTTTTTTGCACAACATGGGGGATCATGTAACTCGCCTTGATCGTTGGGAACCGGAGCTGAATGA
AGCCATACCAAACGACGAGCGTGACACCACGATGCCTGTAGCAATGGCAACAACGTTGCGCAAACTATTA
ACTGGCGAACTACTTACTCTAGCTTCCCGGCAACAATTAATAGACTGGATGGAGGCGGATAAAGTTGCAG
GACCACTTCTGCGCTCGGCCCTTCCGGCTGGCTGGTTTATTGCTGATAAATCTGGAGCCGGTGAGCGTGG
GTCTCGCGGTATCATTGCAGCACTGGGGCCAGATGGTAAGCCCTCCCGTATCGTAGTTATCTACACGACG
GGGAGTCAGGCAACTATGGATGAACGAAATAGACAGATCGCTGAGATAGGTGCCTCACTGATTAAGCATT
GGTAACTGTCAGACCAAGTTTACTCATATATACTTTAGATTGATTTAAAACTTCATTTTTAATTTAAAAG
GATCTAGGTGAAGATCCTTTTTGATAATCTCATGACCAAAATCCCTTAACGTGAGTTTTCGTTCCACTGA
GCGTCAGACCCCGTAGAAAAGATCAAAGGATCTTCTTGAGATCCTTTTTTTCTGCGCGTAATCTGCTGCT
TGCAAACAAAAAAACCACCGCTACCAGCGGTGGTTTGTTTGCCGGATCAAGAGCTACCAACTCTTTTTCC
GAAGGTAACTGGCTTCAGCAGAGCGCAGATACCAAATACTGTTCTTCTAGTGTAGCCGTAGTTAGGCCAC
CACTTCAAGAACTCTGTAGCACCGCCTACATACCTCGCTCTGCTAATCCTGTTACCAGTGGCTGCTGCCA
GTGGCGATAAGTCGTGTCTTACCGGGTTGGACTCAAGACGATAGTTACCGGATAAGGCGCAGCGGTCGGG
CTGAACGGGGGGTTCGTGCACACAGCCCAGCTTGGAGCGAACGACCTACACCGAACTGAGATACCTACAG
CGTGAGCTATGAGAAAGCGCCACGCTTCCCGAAGGGAGAAAGGCGGACAGGTATCCGGTAAGCGGCAGGG
TCGGAACAGGAGAGCGCACGAGGGAGCTTCCAGGGGGAAACGCCTGGTATCTTTATAGTCCTGTCGGGTT
TCGCCACCTCTGACTTGAGCGTCGATTTTTGTGATGCTCGTCAGGGGGGCGGAGCCTATGGAAAAACGCC
AGCAACGCGGCCTTTTTACGGTTCCTGGCCTTTTGCTGGCCTTTTGCTCACATGTTCTTTCCTGCGTTAT
CCCCTGATTCTGTGGATAACCGTATTACCGCCTTTGAGTGAGCTGATACCGCTCGCCGCAGCCGAACGAC
CGAGCGCAGCGAGTCAGTGAGCGAGGAAGCGGAAGAGCGCCCAATACGCAAACCGCCTCTCCCCGCGCGT
TGGCCGATTCATTAATGCAGCTGGCACGACAGGTTTCCCGACTGGAAAGCGGGCAGTGAGCGCAACGCAA
TTAATGTGAGTTAGCTCACTCATTAGGCACCCCAGGCTTTACACTTTATGCTTCCGGCTCGTATGTTGTG
TGGAATTGTGAGCGGATAACAATTTCACACAGGAAACAGCTATGACCATGATTACGCCAAGCGCGCAATT
AACCCTCACTAAAGGGAACAAAAGCTGGAGCTCGGATCTGCTGGGCTTGCTGAAGGTAGGGGGTCAAGAA
CCAGAGGTGTAAAGTACTTGAGTAATTTTACTTGATTACTGTACTTAAGTATTATTTTTGGGGATTTTTA
CTTTACTTGAGTACAATTAAAAATCAATACTTTTACTTTTACTTAATTACATTTTTTTAGAAAAAAAAGT
ACTTTTTACTCCTTACAATTTTATTTACAGTCAAAAAGTACTTATTTTTTGGAGATCACTTGGGCCCTCT
AGATGCATGCTCGACATTGATTATTGACTAGTTATTAATAGTAATCAATTACGGGGTCATTAGTTCATAG
CCCATATATGGAGTTCCGCGTTACATAACTTACGGTAAATGGCCCGCCTGGCTGACCGCCCAACGACCCC
CGCCCATTGACGTCAATAATGACGTATGTTCCCATAGTAACGCCAATAGGGACTTTCCATTGACGTCAAT
GGGTGGAGTATTTACGGTAAACTGCCCACTTGGCAGTACATCAAGTGTATCATATGCCAAGTACGCCCCC
TATTGACGTCAATGACGGTAAATGGCCCGCCTGGCATTATGCCCAGTACATGACCTTATGGGACTTTCCT
ACTTGGCAGTACATCTACGTATTAGTCATCGCTATTACCATGGTCGAGGTGAGCCCCACGTTCTGCTTCA
CTCTCCCCATCTCCCCCCCCTCCCCACCCCCAATTTTGTATTTATTTATTTTTTAATTATTTTGTGCAGC
GATGGGGGCGGGGGGGGGGGGGGGGCGCGCGCCRGGSGGGGSGGGGSGGGGSGRGGGGSGGGGSGGGGSG
RGGCGGRGAGGTGCGGCGGCAGCCAATCAGAGCGGCGCGCTCCGAAAGTTTCCTTTTATGGCGAGGCGGC
GGCGGCGGCGGCCCTATAAAAAGCGAAGCGCGCGGCGGGCGGGAGTCGCTGCGCGCTGCCTTCGCCCCGT
GCCCCGCTCCGCCGCCGCCTCGCGCCGCCCGCCCCGGCTCTGACTGACCGCGTTACTCCCACAGGTGAGC
GGGCGGGACGGCCCTTCTCCTCCGGGCTGTAATTAGCGCTTGGTTTAATGACGGCTTGTTTCTTTTCTGT
GGCTGCGTGAAAGCCTTGAGGGGCTCCGGGAGGGCCCTTTGTGCGGGGGGAGCGGCTCGGGGGGTGCGTG
CGTGTGTGTGTGCGTGGGGAGCGCCGCGTGCGGCTCCGCGCTGCCCGGCGGCTGTGAGCGCTGCGGGCGC
GGCGCGGGGCTTTGTGCGCTCCGCAGTGTGCGCGAGGGGAGCGCGGCCGGGGGCGGTGCCCCGCGGTGCG
GGGGGGGCTGCGAGGGGAACAAAGGCTGCGTGCGGGGTGTGTGCGTGGGGGGGTGAGCAGGGGGTGTGGG
CGCGTCGGTCGGGCTGCAACCCCCCCTGCACCCCCCTCCCCGAGTTGCTGAGCACGGCCCGGCTTCGGGT
GCGGGGCTCCGTACGGGGCGTGGCGCGGGGCTCGCCGTGCCGGGCGGGGGGTGGCGGCAGGTGGGGGTGC
CGGGCGGGGCGGGGCCGCCTCGGGCCGGGGAGGGCTCGGGGGAGGGGCGCGGCGGCCCCCGGAGCGCCGG
CGGCTGTCGAGGCGCGGCGAGCCGCAGCCATTGCCTTTTATGGTAATCGTGCGAGAGGGCGCAGGGACTT
CCTTTGTCCCAAATCTGTGCGGAGCCGAAATCTGGGAGGCGCCGCCGCACCCCCTCTAGCGGGCGCGGGG
CGAAGCGGTGCGGCGCCGGCAGGAAGGAAATGGGCGGGGAGGGCCTTCGTGCGTCGCCGCGCCGCCGTCC
CCTTCTCCCTCTCCAGCCTCGGGGCTGTCCGCGGGGGGACGGCTGCCTTCGGGGGGGACGGGGCAGGGCG
GGGTTCGGCTTCTGGCGTGTGACCGGCGGCTCTAGAGCCTCTGCTAACCATGTTCATGCCTTCTTCTTTT
TCCTACAGCTCCTGGGCAACGTGCTGGTTATTGTGCTGTCTCATCATTTTGGCAAAGAATTCGCCCTTTC
TAGAATGGCCTCCTCCGAGGACGTCATCAAGGAGTTCATGCGCTTCAAGGTGCGCATGGAGGGCTCCGTG
AACGGCCACGAGTTCGAGATCGAGGGCGAGGGCGAGGGCCGCCCCTACGAGGGCACCCAGACCGCCAAGC
TGAAGGTGACCAAGGGCGGCCCCCTGCCCTTCGCCTGGGACATCCTGTCCCCTCAGTTCCAGTACGGCTC
CAAGGCCTACGTGAAGCACCCCGCCGACATCCCCGACTACTTGAAGCTGTCCTTCCCCGAGGGCTTCAAG
TGGGAGCGCGTGATGAACTTCGAGGACGGCGGCGTGGTGACCGTGACCCAGGACTCCTCCCTGCAGGACG
GCGAGTTCATCTACAAGGTGAAGCTGCGCGGCACCAACTTCCCCTCCGACGGCCCCGTAATGCAGAAGAA
GACCATGGGCTGGGAGGCCTCCACCGAGCGGATGTACCCCGAGGACGGCGCCCTGAAGGGCGAGATCAAG
ATGAGGCTGAAGCTGAAGGACGGCGGCCACTACGACGCCGAGGTCAAGACCACCTACATGGCCAAGAAGC
CCGTGCAGCTGCCCGGCGCCTACAAGACCGACATCAAGCTGGACATCACCTCCCACAACGAGGACTACAC
CATCGTGGAACAGTACGAGCGCGCCGAGGGCCGCCACTCCACCGGCGCCGTCGACCTCGACAAGAGTGCT
GGTGGTGGAGTGCAGGTGGAAACCATCTCCCCAGGAGACGGGCGCACCTTCCCCAAGCGCGGCCAGACCT
GCGTGGTGCACTACACCGGGATGCTTGAAGATGGAAAGAAATTTGATTCCTCCCGGGACAGAAACAAGCC
CTTTAAGTTTATGCTAGGCAAGCAGGAGGTGATCCGAGGCTGGGAAGAAGGGGTTGCCCAGATGAGTGTG
GGTCAGAGAGCCAAACTGACTATATCTCCAGATTATGCCTATGGTGCCACTGGGCACCCAGGCATCATCC
CACCACATGCCACTCTCGTCTTCGATGTGGAGCTTCTAAAACTGGAAAGTGCTGGTGGTAGTGCTGGTGG
TAGTGCTGGTGGTAGTGCTGGTGGTAGTGCTGGTGGTCTCGAGACCCTGGAGAGGATGCTGGACGTAACG
GTGCTGCAGGAGGAGAAGGAGGAGCAGATGAGGCTGCCCAGTGCTGAAGTGTACAGGTTTGCAGAACCTG
ACTCCGAGGAGAATATTCTATTCGAAGAGAATGTGCAGCCCAAAGCTGGGATCCCCATTATCAAGGCAGG
GACAGTGCTTAAGCTCATTGAGAGGCTTACCTACCACATGTACGCAGATCCAAATTTTGTTCGGACGTTT
CTTACAACATACAGGTCCTTTTGCAGACCTCAAGAACTACTGAGTCTTCTGATAGAAAGATTTGAAATTC
CAGAGCCTGAGCCAACAGAAGCTGATCGCATAGCTATAGAGAATGGAGATCAGCCCCTGAGTGCAGAGCT
GAAGAGGTTTAGAAAGGAATATATTCAGCCTGTGCAGTTGAGGGTGTTAAATGTGTGTCGGCACTGGGTG
GAGCACCATTTCTATGACTTTGAAAGAGATGCAGACCTTTTACAGAGAATGGAGGAATTTATTGGAACAG
TAAGAGGTAAAGCAATGAAAAAATGGGTCGAATCCATCACTAAGATAATCCAAAGGAAAAAAATTGCAAG
AGACAATGGCCCAGGTCATAACATTACATTTCAGAGCTCACCTCCCACAGTTGAGTGGCACATAAGCAGA
CCTGGGCACATAGAGACTTTTGACTTGCTCACCTTACACCCAATAGAAATTGCTCGGCAACTCACTTTAC
TTGAATCAGATCTATACCGGGCTGTGCAGCCATCAGAATTAGTTGGAAGTGTGTGGACAAAAGAAGATAA
AGAAATTAATTCTCCCAACCTTCTGAAGATGATTCGGCACACCACTAACCTCACTTTGTGGTTTGAGAAA
TGTATTGTAGAAACAGAAAACTTAGAAGAAAGAGTAGCTGTAGTAAGTCGGATAATTGAGATTCTACAAG
TCTTTCAAGAGCTGAACAACTTCAATGGTGTCCTGGAAGTTGTCAGTGCTATGAACTCGTCACCTGTTTA
CAGACTAGACCACACATTTGAGCAAATACCAAGCAGACAAAAGAAAATTTTAGAAGAAGCTCATGAATTG
AGTGAAGATCACTATAAGAAATATTTGGCAAAACTCAGGTCTATTAATCCACCGTGTGTGCCTTTCTTTG
GAATTTATCTCACAAATATCCTGAAGACAGAAGAGGGCAACCCTGAGGTCCTGAGGAGACACGGGAAAGA
GCTTATTAACTTCAGCAAGAGGAGGAGAGTGGCCGAGATCACAGGCGAGATCCAGCAGTACCAGAACCAG
CCCTACTGCTTACGGGTGGAGCCGGACATCAAGAGGTTCTTTGAAAACTTGAATCCAATGGGAAACAGCA
TGGAGAAAGAATTTACAGACTATCTGTTCAACAAATCCCTAGAAATAGAACCCCGGCACGGCGGCCGCGG
CTCTAGAGGATCCGTTAACTAACTTAAGCTAGCAACGGTTTCCCTCTAGCGGGATCAATTCCGCCCCCCC
CCCCTAACGTTACTGGCCGAAGCCGCTTGGAATAAGGCCGGTGTGCGTTTGTCTATATGTTATTTTCCAC
CATATTGCCGTCTTTTGGCAATGTGAGGGCCCGGAAACCTGGCCCTGTCTTCTTGACGAGCATTCCTAGG
GGTCTTTCCCCTCTCGCCAAAGGAATGCAAGGTCTGTTGAATGTCGTGAAGGAAGCAGTTCCTCTGGAAG
CTTCTTGAAGACAAACAACGTCTGTAGCGACCCTTTGCAGGCAGCGGAACCCCCCACCTGGCGACAGGTG
CCTCTGCGGCCAAAAGCCACGTGTATAAGATACACCTGCAAAGGCGGCACAACCCCAGTGCCACGTTGTG
AGTTGGATAGTTGTGGAAAGAGTCAAATGGCTCTCCTCAAGCGTATTCAACAAGGGGCTGAAGGATGCCC
AGAAGGTACCCCATTGTATGGGATCTGATCTGGGGCCTCGGTGCACATGCTTTACATGTGTTTAGTCGAG
GTTAAAAAAACGTCTAGGCCCCCCGAACCACGGGGACGTGGTTTTCCTTTGAAAAACACGATAATACCAT
GATTGAACAAGATGGATTGCATGCAGGTTCGCCGGCCGCTTGGGTGGAGAGGCTATTCGGCTATGACTGG
GCACAACAGACAATCGGCTGCTCTGATGCCGCCGTGTTCCGGCTGTCAGCGCAGGGGCGCCCGGTTCTTT
TTGTCAAGACCGACCTGTCCGGTGCCCTGAATGAACTGCAGGACGAGGCAGCGCGGCTATCGTGGCTGGC
CACGACGGGCGTTCCTTGCGCAGCTGTGCTCGACGTTGTCACTGAAGCGGGAAGGGACTGGCTGCTATTG
GGCGAAGTGCCGGGGCAGGATCTCCTGTCATCTCACCTTGCTCCTGCCGAGAAAGTATCCATCATGGCTG
ATGCAATGCGGCGGCTGCATACGCTTGATCCGGCTACCTGCCCATTCGACCACCAAGCGAAACATCGCAT
CGAGCGAGCACGTACTCGGATGGAAGCCGGTCTTGTCGATCAGGATGATCTGGACGAAGAGCATCAGGGG
CTCGCGCCAGCCGAACTGTTCGCCAGGCTCAAGGCGCGCATGCCCGACGGCGAGGATCTCGTCGTGACCC
ATGGCGATGCCTGCTTGCCGAATATCATGGTGGAAAATGGCCGCTTTTCTGGATTCATCGACTGTGGCCG
GCTGGGTGTGGCGGACCGCTATCAGGACATAGCGTTGGCTACCCGTGATATTGCTGAAGAGCTTGGCGGC
GAATGGGCTGACCGCTTCCTCGTGCTTTACGGTATCGCCGCTCCCGATTCGCAGCGCATCGCCTTCTATC
GCCTTCTTGACGAGTTCTTCTGAACTAGACCTAAGAAGAAGCGTAAGGTGTAAGTCGACGGCCGCCACCG
CGGTGGAGCTCGAATTAATTCATCGATGATGATCCAGACATGATAAGATACATTGATGAGTTTGGACAAA
CCACAACTAGAATGCAGTGAAAAAAATGCTTTATTTGTGAAATTTGTGATGCTATTGCTTTATTTGTAAC
CATTATAAGCTGCAATAAACAAGTTAACAACAACAATTGCATTCATTTTATGTTTCAGGTTCAGGGGGAG
GTGTGGGAGGTTTTTTAAAGCAAGTAAAACCTCTACAAATGTGGTATGGCTGATTATGATCCTCTAGATC
AGATCTTTCTTGCTTTTACTTTTACTTCCTTAATACTCAAGTACAATTTTAATGGAGTACTTTTTTACTT
TTACTCAAGTAAGATTCTAGCCAGATACTTTTACTTTTAATTGAGTAAAATTTTCCCTAAGTACTTGTAC
TTTCACTTGAGTAAAATTTTTGAGTACTTTTTACACCTCTGTCAAGAACCATATGCCGGTACCCAATTCG
CCCTATAGTGAGTCGTATTACGCGCGCTCACTGGCCGTCGTTTTACAACGTCGTGACTGGGAAAACCCTG
GCGTTACCCAACTTAATCGCCTTGCAGCACATCCCCCTTTCGCCAGCTGGCGTAATAGCGAAGAGGCCCG
CACCGATCGCCCTTCCCAACAGTTGCGCAGCCTGAATGGCGAATGGG
[59 nt withheld, positions 8868-8926]
ACCACACCCGCC
[52 nt withheld, positions 8939-8990]
C
[91 nt withheld, positions 8992-9082]
A
[49 nt withheld, positions 9084-9132]
CCTTTGACGTTGGAGTCCACGTTCTTT
[37 nt withheld, positions 9160-9196]
ACCCTATCTCGGTCTATTCTTTTGATTTATAAGGGATTTTGCCGATTTCGGCCTATTGGTTAAAAAATGA
GCTGATTTAACAAAAATTTAACGCGAATTTTAACAAAATATTAACGCTTACAATTTAGGTGG
